Addgene plasmid #15372: His-FLAG-Med20 pBacPAK8
Depositing lab: Joan Conaway & Ronald Conaway. Depositing organization: Stowers Institute for Medical Research. Publication: Identification of mammalian Mediator subunits with similarities to yeast Mediator subunits Srb5, Srb6, Med11, and Rox3. Sato S, Tomomori-Sato C, Banks CA, Sorokina I, Parmely TJ, Kong SE, Jin J, Cai Y, Lane WS, Brower CS, Conaway RC, Conaway JW. J Biol Chem. 2003 Apr 25. 278(17):15123-7. 10.1074/jbc.C300054200 PubMed 12584197.
Backbone
  Vector backbone: pBacPAK8
  Backbone manufacturer: Clontech
  Backbone size w/o insert (bp): 5538
  Vector type: Baculovirus construction
Growth in bacteria
  Bacterial resistance: Ampicillin, 100 μg/mL
  Growth temperature: 37°C
  Growth strain: DH5alpha
  Copy number: Unknown
Gene/Insert
  Gene/Insert name: Med20 (alt name: TRFP)
  Species: M. musculus (mouse)
  Insert size (bp): 733
  Entrez Gene: Med20 (a.k.a. 1110011O05Rik, 2410115I17Rik, AU018348, Trfp)
  Tag / fusion protein: His (N terminal on backbone); FLAG (N terminal on insert)
  Cloning method: Restriction Enzyme; 5′ cloning site Xba1/Nhe1 (destroyed during cloning); 3′ cloning site Kpn1 (not destroyed)
  Sequencing primers: 5′ Bac1; 3′ Bac2
Terms and licenses: Academic/Nonprofit Terms; Industry Terms: Not Available to Industry
How to cite: His-FLAG-Med20 pBacPAK8 was a gift from Joan Conaway & Ronald Conaway (Addgene plasmid # 15372 ; http://n2t.net/addgene:15372 ; RRID:Addgene_15372)
