[The description below was written by a language model from this plasmid's Addgene catalogue record.]
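Description:
His-FLAG-Med20 pBacPAK8 is a baculovirus transfer plasmid built on the commercial pBacPAK8 backbone (about 5.5 kb without insert) and intended for constructing recombinant baculovirus for protein production in insect cells. It is maintained in E. coli under ampicillin selection; the record lists the copy number as unknown and includes no feature table, so the bacterial origin and other backbone elements are not itemised. Transfer vectors of this family generally place the cloned gene downstream of a strong very-late viral promoter (polyhedrin) between viral flanking sequences, which allows homologous recombination with baculoviral DNA in insect cells. The promoter is not explicitly stated in this record.

The insert is mouse Med20, also known as TRFP, a subunit of the mammalian Mediator transcriptional coactivator complex, carried on a fragment of roughly 730 bp. The encoded protein has two N-terminal affinity tags: a His tag recorded as lying on the backbone side, followed by a FLAG tag recorded as part of the insert. The fragment was introduced by restriction cloning, with compatible XbaI/NheI ends joined at the 5′ junction, destroying both sites, and a KpnI site retained at the 3′ end.

The tandem tags allow metal-affinity and anti-FLAG purification or detection of the recombinant protein. The associated study identified mammalian Mediator subunits related to yeast Srb5, Srb6, Med11 and Rox3, so the construct fits the expression of tagged Med20 in insect cells for biochemical work on Mediator subunits, though the record does not spell out specific applications.
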