>Addgene plasmid #15372 | His-FLAG-Med20 pBacPAK8 | addgene partial sequence | sequence record 21863 | 15372 with polyhedrin-F
ACAGTTTTTGTATAAAAAACCTATAAATACCATGGGTCATCATCATCACCATCACGGTGGTCGACAAGCT
TGGATCCCTGCAGGCCTCGAGTTCGAATCTAGCATGCCAGACTACAAGGACGATGATGACAAGCTCGAGA
TGGGAGTGACGTGTGTGTCCCAGATGCCTGTGGCTGAGGGCAAGAGTCTCCAGCAGACAGTGGAGCTCCT
CACCAAGAAACTGGAGATGCTTGGAGCAGAGAAACAAGGGACATTTTGTGTGGACTGTGAGACTTACCAC
ACAGCTGCCTCTACCCTGGGCAGCCAAGGCCAGGCTGGGAAGCTGATGTACGTGATGCATAACTCTGAGT
ACCCACTGAGCTGCTTTGCCCTCTTTGAGAATGGCCCTTGCCTCATTGCTGACACCAACTTCGATGTGCT
TATGGTGAAGCTCAAGGGCTTCTTCCAGAGTGCCAAGGCCAGCAAGATTGAGACCCGGGGCACTCGCTAC
CAGTATTGTGACTTCCTGGTGAAGGTGGGCACGGTCACAATGGGGCCCAGTGCCCGTGGCATCTCTGTGG
AGGTGGAGTATGGCCCTTGTGTGGTGGCTAGTGACTGCTGGAGCCTCCTGCTTGAGTTCCTACAGAGTTT
TCTAGGGAGCCACGCACCAGGGGCACCCACAGTATTTGGGAACAGACACGATGCGGTTTATGGGCCAGCA
GATACCATGATACAGTACATGGAACTCT
